Addgene plasmid #197285: pAL1
Purpose: Shuttle plasmid that replicates in E. coli, S. cerevisiae, and A. laidlawii. Contains the OriC from A. laidlawii 8195
Depositing lab: Bogumil Karas. Publication: An Expanded Genetic Toolbox to Accelerate the Creation of Acholeplasma laidlawii Driven by Synthetic Genomes. Nucifora DP, Mehta ND, Giguere DJ, Karas BJ. ACS Synth Biol. 2024 Jan 19;13(1):45-53. doi: 10.1021/acssynbio.3c00399. Epub 2023 Dec 19. PubMed 38113213.
Backbone
  Vector backbone: pUC19
  Backbone size w/o insert (bp): 8909
  Total vector size (bp): 10782
  Modifications to backbone: Addition of CEN-ARS-HIS elements for selection and replication in S. cerevisiae
  Vector type: Synthetic Biology ; Bacterial and Yeast Cloning
  Selectable markers: HIS3 ; Amplicilin
Growth in bacteria
  Bacterial resistance: Tetracycline, 10 μg/mL
  Growth temperature: 37°C
  Growth strain: E. coli Epi300
  Copy number: High Copy
Gene/Insert
  Gene/Insert name: Origin of replication of A. laidlawii 8195: whole dnaA gene, plus upstream and downstream intergenic regions (alt name: OriC)
  Species: Acholeplasma laidlawii
  Insert size (bp): 1873
Terms and licenses: Academic/Nonprofit Terms; Industry Terms: Not Available to Industry
Depositor comments: Please visit https://www.biorxiv.org/content/10.1101/2022.09.21.508766v1 for bioRxiv preprint.
How to cite: pAL1 was a gift from Bogumil Karas (Addgene plasmid # 197285 ; http://n2t.net/addgene:197285 ; RRID:Addgene_197285)
