[The description below was written by a language model from this plasmid's Addgene catalogue record and pLannotate feature annotations shown in this document.]
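Description:
pAL1 is a roughly 10.8 kb shuttle plasmid built on a pUC19 backbone and designed to replicate in three hosts: Escherichia coli, Saccharomyces cerevisiae and the wall-less bacterium Acholeplasma laidlawii. In E. coli it is maintained at high copy by the ColE1/pUC origin. It carries the β-lactamase (AmpR) gene with its promoter, although the catalogue lists tetracycline as the bacterial selection. For yeast, the backbone was modified with CEN6/ARS sequences, annotated as two fragments in the feature table, and a HIS3 cassette with its own promoter. These give stable low-copy centromeric maintenance and histidine-prototrophy selection, which makes the plasmid suitable for yeast-based cloning and assembly.

The insert is a 1,873 bp OriC region from A. laidlawii strain 8195. It comprises the complete dnaA gene plus its upstream and downstream intergenic regions, where DnaA boxes would be expected, and provides autonomous replication in A. laidlawii. The annotation also shows a tetM gene, a ribosomal-protection tetracycline resistance determinant of enterococcal origin that is preceded by an annotated small RNA region, and a pac puromycin N-acetyltransferase gene. Both are plausible selection markers for the Acholeplasma host, but the record does not state which is used there or what promoters drive them. An incP oriT with the traJ gene is present as well, so the plasmid should be mobilisable by conjugation from a donor supplying the remaining transfer functions. Remnants of the pUC multiple cloning site, lacZα, lacI and bom are backbone carry-over. The plasmid serves as a replicating vector within a genetic toolbox for engineering A. laidlawii.
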