Features (pLannotate 1.2.2; 21 found; start..end, strand, type, name):
      7..380     +  misc_feature   CEN/ARS (fragment): S. cerevisiae CEN6 centromere fused to an autonomously replicating sequence
    396..417     -  protein_bind   CAP binding site: CAP binding activates transcription in the presence of cAMP. E. coli catabolite activator protein
    430..522     -  CDS            lacI (fragment): lac repressor; lacI; The lac repressor binds to the lac operator to inhibit transcription in E. coli. This inhibition can be relieved by adding lactose or isopropyl-β-D-thiogalactopyranoside (IPTG).
    705..1293    -  rep_origin     ori: high-copy-number ColE1/pMB1/pBR322/pUC origin of replication
   1464..2324    -  CDS            AmpR: β-lactamase; bla; confers resistance to ampicillin, carbenicillin, and related antibiotics
   2325..2429    -  promoter       AmpR promoter: bla
   2968..3036    -  CDS            MRM1 (fragment): MRM1_YEAST - Also known as PET56 From Saccharomyces cerevisiae (strain ATCC 204508 / S288c) (Baker's yeast).
   3086..3272    +  promoter       HIS3 promoter: S. cerevisiae HIS3
   3273..3935    +  CDS            HIS3: imidazoleglycerol-phosphate dehydratase, required for histidine biosynthesis; S. cerevisiae HIS3; yeast auxotrophic marker
   4096..4214    +  misc_feature   CEN/ARS (fragment): S. cerevisiae CEN6 centromere fused to an autonomously replicating sequence
   4349..4458    +  oriT           oriT: incP origin of transfer
   4491..4862    +  CDS            traJ: oriT-recognizing protein; traJ
   5369..6724    +  CDS            dnaA: DNAA_ACHLI - Protein inferred from homology: Swiss-Prot protein existence level 3. Plays an important role in the initiation and regulation of chromosomal replication. Binds to the origin of replication; it binds specifically double-stranded DNA at a 9 bp consensus (dnaA box): 5'- TTATC[CA]A[CA]A-3'. DnaA binds to ATP and to acidic phospholipids. From Acholeplasma laidlawii (strain PG-8A).
   6860..6877    -  promoter       T3 promoter (fragment): promoter for bacteriophage T3 RNA polymerase
   6878..6901    +  CDS            lacZα (fragment): LacZα fragment of β-galactosidase; lacZ fragment
   7038..7202    +  ncRNA          sRNA 0030: Accession: RF02864 - Enterococcus sRNA 30
   7259..9175    +  CDS            tetM: TET1_ENTFL - Also known as tet(M). Experimental evidence at protein level: Swiss-Prot protein existence level 1. Abolishes the inhibitory effect of tetracyclin on protein synthesis by a non-covalent modification of the ribosomes. From Enterococcus faecalis (Streptococcus faecalis).
   9209..9265    -  misc_feature   MCS: pUC18/19 multiple cloning site
   9262..9419    +  CDS            lacZα (fragment): LacZα fragment of β-galactosidase; lacZ fragment
   9425..9516    -  misc_feature   bom (fragment): basis of mobility region from pBR322
   9647..10243   +  CDS            pac: PUAC_STRAD - Protein predicted: Swiss-Prot protein existence level 4. Detoxification of puromycin. From Streptomyces alboniger.
>Addgene plasmid #197285 | pAL1 | addgene full sequence | sequence record 389699 | Addgene NGS Result
GGGCCCGATCGCCAACAAATACTACCTTTTACCTTGCTCTTCCTGCTCTCAGGTATTAATGCCGAATTGT
TTCATCTTGTCTGTGTAGAAGACCACACACGAAAATCCTGTGATTTTACATTTTACTTATCGTTAATCGA
ATGTATATCTATTTAATCTGCTTTTCTTGTCTAATAAATATATATGTAAAGTACGCTTTTTGTTGAAATT
TTTTAAACCTTTGTTTATTTTTTTTTCTTCATTCCGTAACTCTTCTACCTTCTTTATTTACTTTCTAAAA
TCCAAATACAAAACATAAAAATAAATAAACACAGAGTAAATTCCCAAATTATTCCATCATTAAAAGATAC
GAGGCGCGTGTAAGTTACAGGCAAGCGATCCGCCTGGGGTGCCTAATGAGTGAGCTAACTCACATTAATT
GCGTTGCGCTCACTGCCCGCTTTCCAGTCGGGAAACCTGTCGTGCCAGCTGCATTAATGAATCGGCCAAC
GCGCGGGGAGAGGCGGTTTGCGTATTGGGCGCTCTTCCGCTTCCTCGCTCACTGACTCGCTGCGCTCGGT
CGTTCGGCTGCGGCGAGCGGTATCAGCTCACTCAAAGGCGGTAATACGGTTATCCACAGAATCAGGGGAT
AACGCAGGAAAGAACATGTGAGCAAAAGGCCAGCAAAAGGCCAGGAACCGTAAAAAGGCCGCGTTGCTGG
CGTTTTTCCATAGGCTCCGCCCCCCTGACGAGCATCACAAAAATCGACGCTCAAGTCAGAGGTGGCGAAA
CCCGACAGGACTATAAAGATACCAGGCGTTTCCCCCTGGAAGCTCCCTCGTGCGCTCTCCTGTTCCGACC
CTGCCGCTTACCGGATACCTGTCCGCCTTTCTCCCTTCGGGAAGCGTGGCGCTTTCTCATAGCTCACGCT
GTAGGTATCTCAGTTCGGTGTAGGTCGTTCGCTCCAAGCTGGGCTGTGTGCACGAACCCCCCGTTCAGCC
CGACCGCTGCGCCTTATCCGGTAACTATCGTCTTGAGTCCAACCCGGTAAGACACGACTTATCGCCACTG
GCAGCAGCCACTGGTAACAGGATTAGCAGAGCGAGGTATGTAGGCGGTGCTACAGAGTTCTTGAAGTGGT
GGCCTAACTACGGCTACACTAGAAGAACAGTATTTGGTATCTGCGCTCTGCTGAAGCCAGTTACCTTCGG
AAAAAGAGTTGGTAGCTCTTGATCCGGCAAACAAACCACCGCTGGTAGCGGTGGTTTTTTTGTTTGCAAG
CAGCAGATTACGCGCAGAAAAAAAGGATCTCAAGAAGATCCTTTGATCTTTTCTACGGGGTCTGACGCTC
AGTGGAACGAAAACTCACGTTAAGGGATTTTGGTCATGAGATTATCAAAAAGGATCTTCACCTAGATCCT
TTTAAATTAAAAATGAAGTTTTAAATCAATCTAAAGTATATATGAGTAAACTTGGTCTGACAGTTACCAA
TGCTTAATCAGTGAGGCACCTATCTCAGCGATCTGTCTATTTCGTTCATCCATAGTTGCCTGACTCCCCG
TCGTGTAGATAACTACGATACGGGAGGGCTTACCATCTGGCCCCAGTGCTGCAATGATACCGCGAGACCC
ACGCTCACCGGCTCCAGATTTATCAGCAATAAACCAGCCAGCCGGAAGGGCCGAGCGCAGAAGTGGTCCT
GCAACTTTATCCGCCTCCATCCAGTCTATTAATTGTTGCCGGGAAGCTAGAGTAAGTAGTTCGCCAGTTA
ATAGTTTGCGCAACGTTGTTGCCATTGCTACAGGCATCGTGGTGTCACGCTCGTCGTTTGGTATGGCTTC
ATTCAGCTCCGGTTCCCAACGATCAAGGCGAGTTACATGATCCCCCATGTTGTGCAAAAAAGCGGTTAGC
TCCTTCGGTCCTCCGATCGTTGTCAGAAGTAAGTTGGCCGCAGTGTTATCACTCATGGTTATGGCAGCAC
TGCATAATTCTCTTACTGTCATGCCATCCGTAAGATGCTTTTCTGTGACTGGTGAGTACTCAACCAAGTC
ATTCTGAGAATAGTGTATGCGGCGACCGAGTTGCTCTTGCCCGGCGTCAATACGGGATAATACCGCGCCA
CATAGCAGAACTTTAAAAGTGCTCATCATTGGAAAACGTTCTTCGGGGCGAAAACTCTCAAGGATCTTAC
CGCTGTTGAGATCCAGTTCGATGTAACCCACTCGTGCACCCAACTGATCTTCAGCATCTTTTACTTTCAC
CAGCGTTTCTGGGTGAGCAAAAACAGGAAGGCAAAATGCCGCAAAAAAGGGAATAAGGGCGACACGGAAA
TGTTGAATACTCATACTCTTCCTTTTTCAATATTATTGAAGCATTTATCAGGGTTATTGTCTCATGAGCG
GATACATATTTGAATGTATTTAGAAAAATAAACAAATAGGGGTTCCGCGGGCCCGATGGAGATAAGGTTA
AGCTAACCGGTAAAGTTGTATTTATATCAAAGAGTGTCAAGAAAGTTACCATCACTCAAAACCAATATGA
AATAGTAAAACGTTCAGCGAATGAACGCCAATATATCACATTTGATTTTGTTAATTTAAATGAAGTACGC
CTTGGTACACGTGTATTTTTAACTGAAGCGGGTCAATCAGACCGTGAAAAACGTGATCACAAACGTTCTC
TTCGCGAACAGAAAAGCCAAGCGCTTGCAGAAAAAAAAGCTGCAGCAATTCAAAAAAAGGCTGATAAGCG
CATGAGAAAAGAAGAAAAACGCATATCAAAAAAAGATAAAAATAAAATGGACATGTTTGATGAATAATTT
AGATAGGTGCTTAAATGTAAGCACCTATTTTTATTATTAGGTTCTATGGTACAATAAATTAAGTAAACCA
ATGAGGAGGCAAAATGAGAAAAATAGCAAGTTTACTTATGATAGTAAGTAGTATCTTTCTTTTAAGAGTT
ACGCTAGGGATAACAGGGTAATATAGTAAGAGCTTGGTGAGCGCTAGGAGTCACTGCCAGGTATCGTTTG
AACACGGCATTAGTCAGGGAAGTCATAACACAGTCCTTTCCCGCAATTTTCTTTTTCTATTACTCTTGGC
CTCCTCTAGTACACTCTATATTTTTTTATGCCTCGGTAATGATTTTCATTTTTTTTTTCCACCTAGCGGA
TGACTCTTTTTTTTTCTTAGCGATTGGCATTATCACATAATGAATTATACATTATATAAAGTAATGTGAT
TTCTTCGAAGAATATACTAAAAAATGAGCAGGCAAGATAAACGAAGGCAAAGATGACAGAGCAGAAAGCC
CTAGTAAAGCGTATTACAAATGAAACCAAGATTCAGATTGCGATCTCTTTAAAGGGTGGTCCCCTAGCGA
TAGAGCACTCGATCTTCCCAGAAAAAGAGGCAGAAGCAGTAGCAGAACAGGCCACACAATCGCAAGTGAT
TAACGTCCACACAGGTATAGGGTTTCTGGACCATATGATACATGCTCTGGCCAAGCATTCCGGCTGGTCG
CTAATCGTTGAGTGCATTGGTGACTTACACATAGACGACCATCACACCACTGAAGACTGCGGGATTGCTC
TCGGTCAAGCTTTTAAAGAGGCCCTAGGGGCCGTGCGTGGAGTAAAAAGGTTTGGATCAGGATTTGCGCC
TTTGGATGAGGCACTTTCCAGAGCGGTGGTAGATCTTTCGAACAGGCCGTACGCAGTTGTCGAACTTGGT
TTGCAAAGGGAGAAAGTAGGAGATCTCTCTTGCGAGATGATCCCGCATTTTCTTGAAAGCTTTGCAGAGG
CTAGCAGAATTACCCTCCACGTTGATTGTCTGCGAGGCAAGAATGATCATCACCGTAGTGAGAGTGCGTT
CAAGGCTCTTGCGGTTGCCATAAGAGAAGCCACCTCGCCCAATGGTACCAACGATGTTCCCTCCACCAAA
GGTGTTCTTATGTAGTGACACCGATTATTTAAAGCTGCAGCATACGATATATATACATGTGTATATATGT
ATACCTATGAATGTCAGTAAGTATGTATACGAACAGTATGATACTGAAGATGACAAGGTAATGCATCATT
CTATACGTGTCATTCTGAACGAGGCGCGCTTTCCTATCACGTGCTATAAAAATAATTATAATTTAAATTT
TTTAATATAAATATATAAATTAAAAATAGAAAGTAAAAAAAGAAATTAAAGAAAAAATAGTTTTTGTTTT
CCGAAGATGTAAAATCTTCCGCTGCATAACCCTGCTTCGGGGTCATTATAGCGATTTTTTCGGTATATCC
ATCCTTTTTCGCACGATATACAGGATTTTGCCAAAGGGTTCGTGTAGACTTTCCTTGGTGTATCCAACGG
CGTCAGCCGGGCAGGATAGGTGAAGTAGGCCCACCCGCGAGCGGGTGTTCCTTCTTCACTGTCCCTTATT
CGCACCTGGCGGTGCTCAACGGGAATCCTGCTCTGCGAGGCTGGCCGGCTACCGCCGGCGTAACAGATGA
GGGCAAGCGGATGGCTGATGAAACCAAGCCAACCAGGAAGGGCAGCCCACCTATCAAGGTGTACTGCCTT
CCAGACGAACGAAGAGCGATTGAGGAAAAGGCGGCGGCGGCCGGCATGAGCCTGTCGGCCTACCTGCTGG
CCGTCGGCCAGGGCTACAAAATCACGGGCGTCGTGGACTATGAGCACGTCCGCGAGCTGGCCCGCATCAA
TGGCGACCTGGGCCGCCTGGGCGGCCTGCTGAAACTCTGGCTCACCGACGACCCGCGCACGGCGCGGTTC
GGTGATGCCACGATCCTCGCCCTGCTGGCGAAGATCGAAGAGAAGCAGGACGAGCTTGGCAAGGTCATGA
TGGGCGTGGTCCGCCCGAGGGCAGAGCCATGACTTTTTTAGCCGCTAAAACGGCCGGGGGGTGCGCGTGA
TTGCCAAGCACGTCCCCATGCGCTCCATCAAGAAGAGGCACTTCGAGCTGTAAGTACATCACCGACGAGC
AAGGCAAGACGATCAATCAAAAAACCACCTTTCTTATGAAACCTTGCTTTTCTTATTATAAATAAAGTGT
ACTTAAAAGTCAAACATAAAATGGTCTTTCTTTTATTTATTTTTTATTTGATTTTTCCCACAATTTTTAA
TATGAATGTTCCCCACAATTATTGTCCACACATTGTGGATAAAGTTTCCACATTTTATTCACAATGTTGA
TAAGTAGCGTAAGTATATTTAACAGCCTTACAAAGCAAATGATACACTGAAAGTTATCCACAATTTAATA
TTTAAAGAACAGCTAAATCAAAAAGTTATCCACAAATAATGTGGAAAACTTTTTATTAAATTTGTCGTTT
CTTATGCTATCATAGTTTTACATAAATTATTAACTCAGGGAGGCAGTCATGAGTCCAAACAGCACACTAT
GGCAGACAATATTACAGGATTTAGAAAAACTATACAACGAGGAGACTTACAACGAGCTATTTCTACCAGT
GACTTCTACTTTTAAAGATCAAAACGGATTACTTACAATGGTTGTAGCAAATGAGTTCTTAAAGAATCGT
ATCAATAAACTATACATCGCAAAAATTAACGAACTTGCTACTAAATATTCAAGTACTCCAGTTAGATTGA
AATTCATATCACAAGAGGAAGTTATTGAAGAACCAGTAGCGGATCGTAAATTAACCATTGATTATCGTCA
AGGTAACTTAAACTCTACATATACCTTTGACTCTTTTGTTGTTGGAAAATCTAACATGTTTGCTTTTCGT
ATGGCGATGAAGGTTGCTGATCAACCTGCAGCAGTAGCAAACCCCTTCTACATATTTGGTGATGTAGGTT
TAGGTAAAACCCATCTTATGCAAGCAATAGGTAACTATATATTAGATAATGATGTTGAAAAACGTATATT
ATATGTTAAAGCTGATAATTTTATTGAAGACTTTGTATCATTATTATCAAGAAACAAAAATAAGACTGAA
GAATTCAATGCTAAATATAAAGATATAGATGTTATATTAGTGGATGATATTCAAATTATGGCCAACGCTA
GTAAAACTCAAATGGAATTCTTTAAACTCTTTGACTATCTATATTTAAATAATAAGCAAATTGTCATTAC
GTCTGATAAACCAGCTTCACAATTAACAAATATTATGCCGCGATTAACAACACGTTTTGAAGCTGGTCTC
TCTGTAGACATACAAATACCTGAATTAGAACATAGAATAAGCATTTTAAAGAGAAAAACAGCTACATTAG
ATGCAAACTTAGAGGTAGGAGAGGATATCTTAACCTTTATTGCATCTCAATTTGCAGCAAATATTAGAGA
AATGGAGGGTGCACTCATTCGTTTAATTAGTTATGCACAAACCTTTAATCTAGAAATAACAATGGATGTT
GTTGAAGAAGCACTTGGTGCTGTCTTAAAAACAAAGAAGAAAACAAATCAATTAAACGAAAATAACTACG
ATAAGATCCAAAGTATCGTTGCAGATTACTTCCAAGTGTCATTACCAGACTTAATTGGTAAAAAAAGACA
TGCTAAATTCACATTACCTAGACATATCGCAATGTATCTTATCAAACTCAAATTCAATATACCTTATAAA
ACGATTGGTTCTTTGTTTAATGATAGAGACCACTCTACTGTATTGGCTGCTTGTGAGAAAGTAGAACGCG
ATATGAGGATGGATTCGAACTTAAAGTTTGCTGTTGACTCAATTGTCAAAAAAATAGATTCACCATCATT
AAAGTGATAAATGTTTATAAAAATGATTAAATGTGGTAAAATAAATGGTAGATGAAGCGATTATTGCTAG
TTTCCCACTTTCCCACAGACACTAACAATAACAAAGAAGAAATAATAATTAATAAAAGGGGTAAAATTCC
CTTTAGTGAGGGTTAATGTCGTGACTGGGAAAACCCTGGCGGAATTCGGCCAGTCTACATGTACTCTTTT
TGATAAAAAATTGGAGATTCCTTTACAAATATGCTCTTACGTGCTATTATTTAAGTGACTATTTAAAAGG
AGTTAATAAATATGCGGCAAGGTATTCTTAAATAAACTGTCAATTTGATAGCGGGAACAAATAATTAGAT
GTCCTTTTTTAGGAGGGCTTAGTTTTTTGTACCCAGTTTAAGAATACCTTTATCATGTGATTCTAAAGTA
TCCAGAGAATATCTGTATGCTTTGTATACCTATGGTTATGCATAAAAATCCCGGTGATAAAAGTATTTAT
CACTGGGATTTTTATGCCCTTTTGGGTTTTTGAATGGAGGAAATCTAGATGAAAATCATAAATATCGGTG
TATTAGCTCACGTTGATGCAGGAAAAACAACATTAACTGAATCACTTTTATATAACTCTGGTGCAATTAC
TGAACTTGGTTCAGTAGATAAAGGTACTACTCGTACTGATAATACATTATTAGAACGTCAACGTGGAATC
ACAATTCAAACAGGTATCACATCTTTTCAATGGAAAAATACAAAAGTAAATATTATAGATACACCTGGAC
ACATGGATTTCCTTGCAGAAGTATACCGTAGTCTTTCAGTATTAGATGGTGCTATTTTACTTATCAGCGC
TAAAGATGGAGTTCAAGCTCAAACTCGTATCTTATTTCACGCATTACGTAAAATGGGTATTCCAACAATT
TTCTTTATAAACAAAATTGACCAAAACGGAATTGATTTAAGTACAGTTTATCAAGATATCAAAGAAAAAC
TTTCTGCTGAAATCGTTATTAAACAAAAAGTTGAATTATACCCAAACGTTTGCGTAACAAATTTTACTGA
ATCAGAACAATGGGATACAGTTATAGAAGGTAATGATGATTTATTAGAAAAATACATGTCAGGTAAATCA
TTAGAAGCATTAGAATTAGAACAAGAAGAAAGTATTCGTTTCCAAAACTGTTCTTTATTCCCTTTATACC
ATGGAAGCGCTAAAAGTAACATAGGTATTGATAACTTAATTGAAGTTATTACTAACAAATTTTACTCTTC
AACTCATCGTGGTCCTTCTGAATTATGCGGTAACGTTTTCAAAATCGAATATACAAAAAAACGTCAACGT
TTAGCTTATATACGTCTTTATAGTGGTGTTTTACATTTACGTGATAGTGTTCGTGTTAGTGAAAAAGAAA
AGATTAAAGTTACAGAAATGTATACTTCTATTAACGGTGAATTATGCAAAATTGACCGTGCATATTCAGG
TGAAATTGTAATTTTACAAAACGAATTTCTTAAACTTAATAGTGTACTTGGTGACACAAAACTTTTACCA
CAACGTAAGAAAATTGAAAATCCACACCCATTACTTCAAACAACAGTAGAACCAAGCAAACCTGAACAAC
GTGAAATGCTTTTAGATGCTCTTTTAGAAATTAGTGACTCTGACCCACTTTTACGTTACTATGTAGATTC
TACTACTCATGAAATTATTCTTTCTTTCCTTGGTAAAGTTCAAATGGAAGTTATTTCTGCATTATTACAA
GAAAAATATCATGTTGAAATCGAATTAAAAGAACCTACTGTAATTTATATGGAACGTCCATTAAAAAATG
CTGAATATACAATTCATATTGAAGTTCCACCAAATCCATTTTGGGCTTCTATTGGTCTTTCTGTTTCTCC
ACTTCCACTTGGTAGCGGAATGCAATATGAAAGTAGCGTAAGTTTAGGTTATCTTAATCAAAGTTTCCAA
AACGCAGTTATGGAAGGTATTCGTTACGGTTGCGAACAAGGTTTATACGGTTGGAATGTTACAGACTGCA
AAATCTGTTTTAAGTATGGACTTTACTATTCACCTGTATCAACACCTGCTGACTTTCGTATGCTTGCACC
AATTGTTTTAGAACAAGTTTTAAAGAAAGCTGGAACTGAACTTTTAGAACCATACCTTTCTTTTAAAATC
TATGCACCACAAGAATACTTAAGTCGTGCTTATAACGATGCACCTAAATACTGTGCTAATATTGTTGATA
CTCAATTAAAGAACAACGAAGTAATTTTAAGCGGAGAAATTCCTGCACGTTGTATTCAAGAATATCGTAG
TGATTTAACATTTTTCACTAATGGACGTTCTGTTTGCTTAACTGAATTAAAAGGTTATCATGTTACTACT
GGTGAACCTGTATGCCAACCACGTCGTCCTAATAGTCGTATTGATAAAGTTCGTTATATGTTCAACAAAA
TCACATAATAATACTAGTAGCATGACCATGATTACGCCAAGCTTGCATGCCTGCAGGTCGACTCTAGAGG
ATCCCCGGGTACCGAGCTCGAATTCACTGGCCGTCGTTTTACAACGTCGTGACTGGGAAAACCCTGGCGT
TACCCAACTTAATCGCCTTGCAGCACATCCCCCTTTCGCCAGCTGGCGTAATAGCGAAGAGGCCCGCACC
GATCGCCCTTCCCAACAGTTGCGCAGCCTGAATGGCGAATGGCGCCTGATGCGGTATTTTCTCCTTACGC
ATCTGTGCGGTATTTCACACCGCATATGGTGCACTCTCAGTACAATCTGCTCTGATGCCGCATAGTATTT
TTTGAATTAAGTATTAAATAAGTGTAAAATATATAATAGTAAAAACGCCCCAAAAGGGGCAGACAAAATA
GTAGAAATATATCTATTATTCTTGATTTGTTATAGAAATTTTAAGGAGAAAAAAACATGACTGAATATAA
ACCTACTGTTAGATTAGCTACTAGAGATGATGTTCCTAGAGCTGTTAGAACTTTAGCTGCTGCTTTTGCT
GATTATCCTGCTACTAGACATACTGTTGATCCTGATAGACATATTGAAAGAGTTACTGAATTACAAGAAT
TATTTTTAACTAGAGTTGGTTTAGATATTGGTAAAGTTTGGGTTGCTGATGATGGCGCTGCTGTTGCTGT
TTGGACTACTCCTGAAAGTGTTGAAGCTGGTGCTGTTTTTGCTGAAATTGGTCCTAGAATGGCTGAATTA
AGTGGTAGTAGATTAGCTGCTCAACAACAAATGGAAGGTTTATTAGCTCCTCATAGACCTAAAGAACCTG
CTTGGTTTTTAGCTACTGTTGGTGTTAGTCCTGATCATCAAGGTAAAGGTTTAGGTAGTGCTGTTGTTTT
ACCTGGTGTTGAAGCTGCTGAAAGAGCTGGTGTTCCTGCTTTTTTAGAAACTAGTGCTCCTAGAAATTTA
CCTTTTTATGAAAGATTAGGTTTTACTGTTACTGCTGATGTTGAAGTTCCTGAAGGTCCTAGAACTTGGT
GTATGACTAGAAAACCTGGTGCTTAACAAAAAAATCGGGAAATCCCGATTTTTTATTATTAAATATAGAT
TTTCCGGAGTATGTAGATGTCTACTTTAACTAGATGTCATTGGGCAAATTCAAGTGAAAACATGGCGCAC
TATCATGATCATGAATGGGGTGTACCTGTATATGATGATTTAAAACTATTTCAAAAGTTACTTTTAGACA
TGCAACAAGCAGGACTGTCTTGGTCAATTGTTTTAAACAAGAGAAAAGATATTTTAGAATCATTTGATAA
CTTTGATCCATACATCATGATAAGTTATGATGATGAAAAAATAAATAGTTTACTAAATAACCCTAAGATT
ATTAGAAATAGGCTTAAAATAGAAGCTATGATTCATAATGCAAAAATGTATATAAAGCATTTTGGACAAA
CAGTAAGTTTTTCAAACTTTTTATGGTCCTATGTGGACCATAAAGTAGTCGTACACGACATTAAAGTACC
TAAAGATACACCAACTGAAACAGATATATCTAAACGTATCAGTAAAGATTTAAAAAGATTAGGATTTAAA
TTT
